Addgene plasmid #138744: pHIE063 ZF43x3-S mKate2 EF1a EBFP2-P2A-BlastR
Purpose: Integration Vector, assembled with pHIE047 (TUPV1), pJM451 (TUPV2), pPD612
Depositing lab: Joshua Leonard. Depositing organization: Northwestern University. Publication: The COMET toolkit for composing customizable genetic programs in mammalian cells. Donahue PS, Draut JW, Muldoon JJ, Edelstein HI, Bagheri N, Leonard JN. Nat Commun. 2020 Feb 7;11(1):779. doi: 10.1038/s41467-019-14147-5. PubMed 32034124.
Backbone
  Vector backbone: pPD630 Integration Vector
  Vector type: Mammalian Expression, Synthetic Biology
Growth in bacteria
  Bacterial resistance: Kanamycin, 50 μg/mL
  Growth temperature: 30°C
  Growth strain: NEB Stable
  Copy number: High Copy
Gene/Insert
  Gene/Insert name: ZF43x3-Spaced
  Species: Synthetic
  Cloning method: Restriction Enzyme; 5′ cloning site unknown (unknown if destroyed)
Terms and licenses: Academic/Nonprofit Terms; Industry Terms: Not Available to Industry
Depositor comments: Leonard lab plasmid reference number: L1546
How to cite: pHIE063 ZF43x3-S mKate2 EF1a EBFP2-P2A-BlastR was a gift from Joshua Leonard (Addgene plasmid # 138744 ; http://n2t.net/addgene:138744 ; RRID:Addgene_138744)
