[The description below was written by a language model from this plasmid's Addgene catalogue record and pLannotate feature annotations shown in this document.]
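Description:
pHIE063 ZF43x3-S mKate2 EF1a EBFP2-P2A-BlastR is a mammalian expression and synthetic-biology plasmid built on the pPD630 integration vector backbone. It belongs to the COMET toolkit of zinc-finger-based transcriptional parts for composing genetic programs in mammalian cells. The record describes it as an integration vector assembled from two transcription-unit positioning vectors and a third plasmid, which fits the multi-cassette layout in the roughly 10.2 kb sequence. In bacteria it replicates from a high-copy ColE1/pUC-type origin and is selected with kanamycin through an aph(3')-Ia gene.

The named insert, ZF43x3-Spaced, is a synthetic element. Judging from the name, it is an array of three spaced binding sites for the ZF43 zinc-finger domain, although the feature table does not annotate the sites themselves. It presumably lies just upstream of the annotated minimal TATA-box promoter fragment that drives the red fluorescent protein mKate2, terminated by a bGH poly(A) signal. This unit would report the activity of ZF43-based transcription factors with low basal expression. A second, constitutive unit uses the human EF-1α core promoter and intron A to express EBFP2 joined by a P2A peptide (per the name) to blasticidin S deaminase, also ending in a bGH poly(A) signal. It provides a blue marker and blasticidin selection from a single transcript.

The table also shows a puromycin N-acetyltransferase coding sequence followed by a rabbit β-globin poly(A) signal, with no annotated promoter upstream. Its role, the recombination sites and the integration mechanism are not stated in the record. Repeated short pBluescript MCS fragments between cassettes likely reflect repeated sequences flanking each cassette. The short TRE3GV hit is probably an incidental match.
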