Features (pLannotate 1.2.2; 19 found; start..end, strand, type, name):
    646..671     -  misc_feature   MCS (fragment): pBluescript multiple cloning site
   1079..1678    +  CDS            PuroR: puromycin N-acetyltransferase; pac from Streptomyces alboniger; confers resistance to puromycin
   1708..1785    +  CDS            HBB (fragment): HBB_PONPY - Experimental evidence at transcript level: Swiss-Prot protein existence level 2. Involved in oxygen transport from the lung to the various peripheral tissues. From Pongo pygmaeus (Bornean orangutan).
   1856..1911    +  polyA_signal   β-globin poly(A) signal: rabbit β-globin polyadenylation signal (Gil and Proudfoot, 1987)
   2572..2597    -  misc_feature   MCS (fragment): pBluescript multiple cloning site
   3077..3093    +  promoter       minP (fragment): minimal TATA-box promoter with low basal activity
   3135..3830    +  CDS            mKate2: mKate2 is a basic (constitutively fluorescent) red fluorescent protein published in 2009, derived from Entacmaea quadricolor. It is reported to be a rapidly-maturing monomer with moderate acid sensitivity.
   3884..3995    +  polyA_signal   bGH poly(A) signal: bovine growth hormone polyadenylation signal
   4480..4505    -  misc_feature   MCS (fragment): pBluescript multiple cloning site
   5176..5387    +  promoter       EF-1α core promoter: core promoter for human elongation factor EF-1α
   5388..5501    +  intron         EF-1α intron A (fragment): intron upstream of the start codon of human EF-1α
   6127..6330    +  intron         EF-1α intron A: truncated intron upstream of the start codon of human EF-1α
   6339..6373    +  promoter       TRE3GV promoter (fragment): 3rd-generation Tet-responsive promoter that can be activated by binding of Tet-On® 3G, optimized for retroviral and lentiviral vectors
   6446..7162    +  CDS            EBFP2: EBFP2 is a basic (constitutively fluorescent) blue fluorescent protein published in 2007, derived from Aequorea victoria. It is reported to be a rapidly-maturing monomer with moderate acid sensitivity.
   7259..7657    +  CDS            BSD: blasticidin S deaminase; Aspergillus terreus BSD; confers resistance to blasticidin
   7708..7819    +  polyA_signal   bGH poly(A) signal: bovine growth hormone polyadenylation signal
   8304..8329    -  misc_feature   MCS (fragment): pBluescript multiple cloning site
   8791..9600    -  CDS            KanR: aminoglycoside phosphotransferase; aph(3')-Ia; confers resistance to kanamycin in bacteria or G418 (Geneticin®) in eukaryotes
   9759..162     -  rep_origin     ori (across the origin): high-copy-number ColE1/pMB1/pBR322/pUC origin of replication
>Addgene plasmid #138744 | pHIE063 ZF43x3-S mKate2 EF1a EBFP2-P2A-BlastR | addgene full sequence | sequence record 319131 | Addgene NGS Result
GGCTACACTAGAAGAACAGTATTTGGTATCTGCGCTCTGCTGAAGCCAGTTACCTTCGGAAAAAGAGTTG
GTAGCTCTTGATCCGGCAAACAAACCACCGCTGGTAGCGGTGGTTTTTTTGTTTGCAAGCAGCAGATTAC
GCGCAGAAAAAAAGGATCTCAAGAAGATCCTTTGATCTTTTCTACGGGGTCTGACGCTCAGTGGAACGAA
AACTCACGTTAAGGGATTTTGGTCATGAGATTATCAAAAAGGATCTTCACCTAGATCCTTTCTCGAGCTT
TCGGAGTGAGATGGAGTGGCCACTGTGGAACTGGGCCTAGCATCGCGATAAGCTCTAGAGGGACAGCCCC
CCCCCAAAGCCCCCAGGGATGTAATTACGTCCCTCCCCCGCTAGGGGGCAGCAGCGAGCCGCCCGGGGCT
CCGCTCCGGTCCGGCGCTCCCCCCGCATCCCCGAGCCGGCAGCGTGCGGGGACAGCCCGGGCACGGGGAA
GGTGGCACGGGATCGCTTTCCTCTGAACGCTTCTCGCTGCTCTTTGAGCCTGCAGACACCTGGGGGGATA
CGGGGAAAAAGCTTTAGGCTGAAAGAGAGATTTAGAATGACAGAATCATAGAACGGCCTGCGTACGGATG
GGGCTCTAGCTCTAGAGCTTGATATCGAATTCCTGCAGCCCCGCTAGAGGGACAGCCCCCCCCCAAAGCC
CCCAGGGATGTAATTACGTCCCTCCCCCGCTAGGGGGCAGCAGCGAGCCGCCCGGGGCTCCGCTCCGGTC
CGGCGCTCCCCCCGCATCCCCGAGCCGGCAGCGTGCGGGGACAGCCCGGGCACGGGGAAGGTGGCACGGG
ATCGCTTTCCTCTGAACGCTTCTCGCTGCTCTTTGAGCCTGCAGACACCTGGGGGGATACGGGGAAAAAG
CTTTAGGCTGAAAGAGAGATTTAGAATGACAGAATCATAGAACGGCCTGGGCGCGCCTGGTGGCGAACGA
TCAACAGACGGGAGATCTACTATTGGGACAGCAGAGATCCAGTTGGTAATGGCTTGTCGACGACGGCGGT
CTCCGTCGTCAGGATCATAGGTGCCACCATGACCGAGTACAAGCCCACGGTGCGCCTCGCCACCCGCGAC
GACGTCCCCCGGGCCGTACGCACCCTCGCCGCCGCGTTCGCCGACTACCCCGCCACGCGCCACACCGTCG
ACCCGGACCGCCACATCGAGCGGGTCACCGAGCTGCAAGAACTCTTCCTCACGCGCGTCGGGCTCGACAT
CGGCAAGGTGTGGGTCGCGGACGACGGCGCCGCGGTGGCGGTCTGGACCACGCCGGAGAGCGTCGAAGCG
GGGGCGGTGTTCGCCGAGATCGGCCCGCGCATGGCCGAGTTGAGCGGTTCCCGGCTGGCCGCGCAGCAAC
AGATGGAAGGCCTCCTGGCGCCGCACCGGCCCAAGGAGCCCGCGTGGTTCCTGGCCACCGTCGGCGTCTC
GCCCGACCACCAGGGCAAGGGTCTGGGCAGCGCCGTCGTGCTCCCCGGAGTGGAGGCGGCCGAGCGCGCC
GGGGTGCCCGCCTTCCTGGAGACATCCGCGCCCCGCAACCTCCCCTTCTACGAGCGGCTCGGCTTCACCG
TCACCGCCGACGTCGAGGTGCCCGAAGGACCGCGCACCTGGTGCATGACCCGCAAGCCCGGTGCCTGAGC
TTCCACTGGATTGTACAATTACCAACTGAATTCACTCCTCAGGTGCAGGCTGCCTATCAGAAGGTGGTGG
CTGGTGTGGCCAATGCCCTGGCTCACAAATACCACTGAGATCTTTTTCCCTCTGCCAAAAATTATGGGGA
CATCATGAAGCCCCTTGAGCATCTGACTTCTGGCTAATAAAGGAAATTTATTTTCATTGCAATAGTGTGT
TGGAATTTTTTGTGTCTCTCACTCGGAAGGACATATGGGAGGGCAAATCATTTAAAACATCAGAATGAGT
ATTTGGTTTAGAGTTTGGCAACATATGCCCATATGCTGGCTGCCATGAACAAAGGTTGGCTATAAAGAGG
TCATCAGTATATGAAACAGCCCCCTGCTGTCCATTCCTTATTCCATAGAAAAGCCTTGACTTGAGGTTAG
ATTTTTTTTATATTTTGTTTTGTGTTATTTTTTTCTTTAACATCCCTAAAATTTTCCTTACATGTTTTAC
TAGCCAGATTTTTCCTCCTCTCCTGACTACTCCCAGTCATAGCTGTCCCTCTTCTCTTATGGAGATCCGG
GCCTAGCATCGCGATAAGCTCTAGAGGGACAGCCCCCCCCCAAAGCCCCCAGGGATGTAATTACGTCCCT
CCCCCGCTAGGGGGCAGCAGCGAGCCGCCCGGGGCTCCGCTCCGGTCCGGCGCTCCCCCCGCATCCCCGA
GCCGGCAGCGTGCGGGGACAGCCCGGGCACGGGGAAGGTGGCACGGGATCGCTTTCCTCTGAACGCTTCT
CGCTGCTCTTTGAGCCTGCAGACACCTGGGGGGATACGGGGAAAAAGCTTTAGGCTGAAAGAGAGATTTA
GAATGACAGAATCATAGAACGGCCTGCGTACGGATGGGGCTCTAGCTCTAGAGCTTGATATCGAATTCCT
GCAGCCCCGCTAGAGGGACAGCCCCCCCCCAAAGCCCCCAGGGATGTAATTACGTCCCTCCCCCGCTAGG
GGGCAGCAGCGAGCCGCCCGGGGCTCCGCTCCGGTCCGGCGCTCCCCCCGCATCCCCGAGCCGGCAGCGT
GCGGGGACAGCCCGGGCACGGGGAAGGTGGCACGGGATCGCTTTCCTCTGAACGCTTCTCGCTGCTCTTT
GAGCCTGCAGACACCTGGGGGGATACGGGGAAAAAGCTTTAGGCTGAAAGAGAGATTTAGAATGACAGAA
TCATAGAACGGCCTGGGCGCGCCTGGTGGCGAACGATCAACAGACGGGAGATTGCCAAGGTCTTGACAAA
CGAGTGCTAGTACAAGATCGCGTCGACGGATCGGGAGATCTGAATTAGAGTGAGGACAATCGTATACAAG
TAGATCCAGAGTGAGGACTACCTATAGAAGTAAGAGTGAGGACAATCGTATACAAGTAGATCCCTCTAGA
GGGTATATAATGGGGGCCACTAGTCTACTACCAGAGCTCATCGCTAGCGCCACCATGGTGAGCGAGCTGA
TTAAGGAGAACATGCACATGAAGCTGTATATGGAGGGCACCGTGAACAACCACCACTTCAAGTGTACCTC
CGAGGGCGAAGGCAAGCCCTACGAGGGCACCCAGACCATGAGAATCAAGGCGGTCGAGGGCGGCCCTCTC
CCCTTCGCCTTCGACATCCTGGCTACCAGCTTCATGTACGGCAGCAAAACCTTCATCAACCACACCCAGG
GCATCCCCGACTTCTTTAAGCAGTCCTTCCCCGAGGGCTTCACATGGGAGAGAGTCACCACATACGAAGA
TGGGGGCGTGCTGACCGCTACCCAGGACACCAGCCTCCAGGACGGCTGCCTCATCTACAACGTCAAGATC
AGAGGGGTGAACTTCCCATCCAACGGCCCTGTGATGCAGAAGAAAACACTCGGCTGGGAGGCCTCCACCG
AAACCCTGTACCCCGCTGACGGCGGCCTGGAAGGCAGAGCCGACATGGCCCTGAAGCTCGTGGGCGGGGG
CCACCTGATCTGCAACTTGAAAACCACATACAGATCCAAGAAACCCGCTAAGAACCTCAAGATGCCCGGC
GTCTACTATGTGGACAGGAGACTGGAAAGAATCAAGGAGGCCGACAAAGAAACCTACGTCGAGCAGCACG
AGGTGGCTGTGGCCAGATACTGCGACCTCCCTAGCAAACTGGGGCACAGATGAGCGGCCGCTCGAGTCTA
GAGGGCCCGTTTAAACCCGCTGATCAGCCTCGACTGTGCCTTCTAGTTGCCAGCCATCTGTTGTTTGCCC
CTCCCCCGTGCCTTCCTTGACCCTGGAAGGTGCCACTCCCACTGTCCTTTCCTAATAAAATGAGGAAATT
GCATCGCATTGTCTGAGTAGGTGTCATTCTATTCTGGGGGGTGGGGTGGGGCAGGACAGCAAGGGGGAGG
ATTGGGAAGTCAATAGCAGGCATGCTGGGGATGCGGTGGGCTCTATGGCTTCTGAGGCAGGTCGAGGGTA
CATGCGCCTTACTCCTTGTGAGCGCATCGCGATAAGCTCTAGAGGGACAGCCCCCCCCCAAAGCCCCCAG
GGATGTAATTACGTCCCTCCCCCGCTAGGGGGCAGCAGCGAGCCGCCCGGGGCTCCGCTCCGGTCCGGCG
CTCCCCCCGCATCCCCGAGCCGGCAGCGTGCGGGGACAGCCCGGGCACGGGGAAGGTGGCACGGGATCGC
TTTCCTCTGAACGCTTCTCGCTGCTCTTTGAGCCTGCAGACACCTGGGGGGATACGGGGAAAAAGCTTTA
GGCTGAAAGAGAGATTTAGAATGACAGAATCATAGAACGGCCTGCGTACGGATGGGGCTCTAGCTCTAGA
GCTTGATATCGAATTCCTGCAGCCCCGCTAGAGGGACAGCCCCCCCCCAAAGCCCCCAGGGATGTAATTA
CGTCCCTCCCCCGCTAGGGGGCAGCAGCGAGCCGCCCGGGGCTCCGCTCCGGTCCGGCGCTCCCCCCGCA
TCCCCGAGCCGGCAGCGTGCGGGGACAGCCCGGGCACGGGGAAGGTGGCACGGGATCGCTTTCCTCTGAA
CGCTTCTCGCTGCTCTTTGAGCCTGCAGACACCTGGGGGGATACGGGGAAAAAGCTTTAGGCTGAAAGAG
AGATTTAGAATGACAGAATCATAGAACGGCCTGGGCGCGCCTGGTGGCGAACGATCAACAGACGGGAGAG
GGCAAAACCGATGTTGACGGACTAATCCTGACAAGATCTGGGGAGGTCGCTGAGTAGTGCGCGAGCAAAA
TTTAAGCTACAACAAGGCAAGGCTTGACCGACAATTGCATGAAGAATCTGCTTAGGGTTAGGCGTTTTGC
GCTGCTTCGCGATGTACGGGCCAGATATACGCGTGAGTAATTCATACAAAAGGACTCGCCCCTGCCTTGG
GGAATCCCAGGGACCGTCGTTAAACTCCCACTAACGTAGAACCCAGAGATCGCTGCGTTCCCGCCCCCTC
ACCCGCCCGCTCTCGTCATCACTGAGGTGGAGAAGAGCATGCGTGAGGCTCCGGTGCCCGTCAGTGGGCA
GAGCGCACATCGCCCACAGTCCCCGAGAAGTTGGGGGGAGGGGTCGGCAATTGAACCGGTGCCTAGAGAA
GGTGGCGCGGGGTAAACTGGGAAAGTGATGTCGTGTACTGGCTCCGCCTTTTTCCCGAGGGTGGGGGAGA
ACCGTATATAAGTGCAGTAGTCGCCGTGAACGTTCTTTTTCGCAACGGGTTTGCCGCCAGAACACAGGTA
AGTGCCGTGTGTGGTTCCCGCGGGCCTGGCCTCTTTACGGGTTATGGCCCTTGCGTGCCTTGAATTACTT
CCACGCCCCTGGCTGCAGTACGTGATTCTTGATCCCGAGCTTCGGGTTGGAAGTGGGTGGGAGAGTTCGA
GGCCTTGCGCTTAAGGAGCCCCTTCGCCTCGTGCTTGAGTTGAGGCCTGGCTTGGGCGCTGGGGCCGCCG
CGTGCGAATCTGGTGGCACCTTCGCGCCTGTCTCGCTGCTTTCGATAAGTCTCTAGCCATTTAAAATTTT
TGATGACCTGCTGCGACGCTTTTTTTCTGGCAAGATAGTCTTGTAAATGCGGGCCAAGATCTGCACACTG
GTATTTCGGTTTTTGGGGCCGCGGGCGGCGACGGGGCCCGTGCGTCCCAGCGCACATGTTCGGCGAGGCG
GGGCCTGCGAGCGCGGCCACCGAGAATCGGACGGGGGTAGTCTCAAGCTGGCCGGCCTGCTCTGGTGCCT
GGCCTCGCGCCGCCGTGTATCGCCCCGCCCTGGGCGGCAAGGCTGGCCCGGTCGGCACCAGTTGCGTGAG
CGGAAAGATGGCCGCTTCCCGGCCCTGCTGCAGGGAGCTCAAAATGGAGGACGCGGCGCTCGGGAGAGCG
GGCGGGTGAGTCACCCACACAAAGGAAAAGGGCCTTTCCGTCCTCAGCCGTCGCTTCATGTGACTCCACG
GAGTACCGGGCGCCGTCCAGGCACCTCGATTAGTTCTCGAGCTTTTGGAGTACGTCGTCTTTAGGTTGGG
GGGAGGGGTTTTATGCGATGGAGTTTCCCCACACTGAGTGGGTGGAGACTGAAGTTAGGCCAGCTTGGCA
CTTGATGTAATTCTCCTTGGAATTTGCCCTTTTTGAGTTTGGATCTTGGTTCATTCTCAAGCCTCAGACA
GTGGTTCAAAGTTTTTTTCTTCCATTTCAGGTGTCGTGAGAGCTCGTTTAGTGAACCGTCAGATCGCCTG
GAGACGCCATCCACGCTGTTTTGACCTCCATAGAAGAGAACGGGACCGATCCAAATTCTCGAGGCTAGCG
CCACCATGGTGAGCAAGGGCGAGGAGCTGTTCACCGGGGTGGTGCCCATCCTGGTCGAGCTGGACGGCGA
CGTAAACGGCCACAAGTTCAGCGTGAGGGGCGAGGGCGAGGGCGATGCCACCAACGGCAAGCTGACCCTG
AAGTTCATCTGCACCACCGGCAAGCTGCCCGTGCCCTGGCCCACCCTCGTGACCACCCTGAGCCACGGCG
TGCAGTGCTTCGCCCGCTACCCCGACCACATGAAGCAGCACGACTTCTTCAAGTCCGCCATGCCCGAAGG
CTACGTCCAGGAGCGCACCATCTTCTTCAAGGACGACGGCACCTACAAGACCCGCGCCGAGGTGAAGTTC
GAGGGCGACACCCTAGTGAACCGCATCGAGCTGAAGGGCGTCGACTTCAAGGAGGACGGCAACATCCTGG
GGCACAAGCTGGAGTACAACTTCAACAGCCACAACATCTATATCATGGCCGTCAAGCAGAAGAACGGCAT
CAAGGTGAACTTCAAGATCCGCCACAACGTGGAGGACGGCAGCGTGCAGCTCGCCGACCACTACCAGCAG
AACACCCCCATCGGCGACGGCCCCGTGCTGCTGCCCGACAGCCACTACCTGAGCACCCAGTCCGTGCTGA
GCAAAGACCCCAACGAGAAGCGCGATCACATGGTCCTGCTGGAGTTCCGCACCGCCGCCGGGATCACTCT
CGGCATGGACGAGCTGTACAAGGAATTCGGTAGCAAGCTTGGTAGTGGAGCAACTAACTTTTCCCTGCTC
AAACAAGCCGGGGATGTAGAGGAGAACCCCGGCCCCGCCCCCCTTAAGATGGCCAAGCCTTTGTCTCAAG
AAGAATCCACCCTCATTGAAAGAGCAACGGCTACAATCAACAGCATCCCCATCTCTGAGGACTACAGCGT
CGCCAGCGCAGCTCTCTCTAGCGACGGCCGCATCTTCACTGGTGTCAATGTATATCATTTTACTGGGGGA
CCTTGTGCAGAACTCGTGGTGCTGGGCACTGCTGCTGCTGCGGCAGCTGGCAACCTGACTTGTATCGTCG
CGATCGGAAATGAGAACAGGGGCATCTTGAGCCCCTGCGGACGGTGCCGACAGGTGCTTCTCGATCTGCA
TCCTGGGATCAAAGCCATAGTGAAGGACAGTGATGGACAGCCGACGGCAGTTGGGATTCGTGAATTGCTG
CCCTCTGGTTATGTGTGGGAGGGCTAAGCGGCCGCTCGAGTCTAGAGGGCCCGTTTAAACCCGCTGATCA
GCCTCGACTGTGCCTTCTAGTTGCCAGCCATCTGTTGTTTGCCCCTCCCCCGTGCCTTCCTTGACCCTGG
AAGGTGCCACTCCCACTGTCCTTTCCTAATAAAATGAGGAAATTGCATCGCATTGTCTGAGTAGGTGTCA
TTCTATTCTGGGGGGTGGGGTGGGGCAGGACAGCAAGGGGGAGGATTGGGAAGTCAATAGCAGGCATGCT
GGGGATGCGGTGGGCTCTATGGCTTCTGAGGCAGGTCGAAGAACTATTTCCTGGCTGTTACGCGAGCGCA
TCGCGATAAGCTCTAGAGGGACAGCCCCCCCCCAAAGCCCCCAGGGATGTAATTACGTCCCTCCCCCGCT
AGGGGGCAGCAGCGAGCCGCCCGGGGCTCCGCTCCGGTCCGGCGCTCCCCCCGCATCCCCGAGCCGGCAG
CGTGCGGGGACAGCCCGGGCACGGGGAAGGTGGCACGGGATCGCTTTCCTCTGAACGCTTCTCGCTGCTC
TTTGAGCCTGCAGACACCTGGGGGGATACGGGGAAAAAGCTTTAGGCTGAAAGAGAGATTTAGAATGACA
GAATCATAGAACGGCCTGCGTACGGATGGGGCTCTAGCTCTAGAGCTTGATATCGAATTCCTGCAGCCCC
GCTAGAGGGACAGCCCCCCCCCAAAGCCCCCAGGGATGTAATTACGTCCCTCCCCCGCTAGGGGGCAGCA
GCGAGCCGCCCGGGGCTCCGCTCCGGTCCGGCGCTCCCCCCGCATCCCCGAGCCGGCAGCGTGCGGGGAC
AGCCCGGGCACGGGGAAGGTGGCACGGGATCGCTTTCCTCTGAACGCTTCTCGCTGCTCTTTGAGCCTGC
AGACACCTGGGGGGATACGGGGAAAAAGCTTTAGGCTGAAAGAGAGATTTAGAATGACAGAATCATAGAA
CGGCCTGGGCGCGCCTGGTGGCGAACGATCAACAGACGGGAGAGGACTAGAGGATGCACATGTGACCGAG
GGATGGAACGACGCGTAACTCACGTTAAGGGATTTTGGTCATGAGCTTGCGCCGTCCCGTCAAGTCAGCG
TAATGCTCTGCCAGTGTTACAACCAATTAACCAATTCTGATTAGAAAAACTCATCGAGCATCAAATGAAA
CTGCAATTTATTCATATCAGGATTATCAATACCATATTTTTGAAAAAGCCGTTTCTGTAATGAAGGAGAA
AACTCACCGAGGCAGTTCCATAGGATGGCAAGATCCTGGTATCGGTCTGCGATTCCGACTCGTCCAACAT
CAATACAACCTATTAATTTCCCCTCGTCAAAAATAAGGTTATCAAGTGAGAAATCACCATGAGTGACGAC
TGAATCCGGTGAGAATGGCAAAAGTTTATGCATTTCTTTCCAGACTTGTTCAACAGGCCAGCCATTACGC
TCGTCATCAAAATCACTCGCATCAACCAAACCGTTATTCATTCGTGATTGCGCCTGAGCGAGACGAAATA
CGCGATCGCTGTTAAAAGGACAATTACAAACAGGAATCGAATGCAACCGGCGCAGGAACACTGCCAGCGC
ATCAACAATATTTTCACCTGAATCAGGATATTCTTCTAATACCTGGAATGCTGTTTTTCCGGGGATCGCA
GTGGTGAGTAACCATGCATCATCAGGAGTACGGATAAAATGCTTGATGGTCGGAAGAGGCATAAATTCCG
TCAGCCAGTTTAGTCTGACCATCTCATCTGTAACATCATTGGCAACGCTACCTTTGCCATGTTTCAGAAA
CAACTCTGGCGCATCGGGCTTCCCATACAAGCGATAGATTGTCGCACCTGATTGCCCGACATTATCGCGA
GCCCATTTATACCCATATAAATCAGCATCCATGTTGGAATTTAATCGCGGCCTCGACGTTTCCCGTTGAA
TATGGCTCATAACACCCCTTGTATTACTGTTTATGTAAGCAGACAGTTTTATTGTTCATGATGATATATT
TTTATCTTGTGCAATGTAACATCAGAGATTTTGAGACACGGGCCATGCTAGCTCCAGCAAAAGGCCAGGA
ACCGTAAAAAGGCCGCGTTGCTGGCGTTTTTCCATAGGCTCCGCCCCCCTGACGAGCATCACAAAAATCG
ACGCTCAAGTCAGAGGTGGCGAAACCCGACAGGACTATAAAGATACCAGGCGTTTCCCCCTGGAAGCTCC
CTCGTGCGCTCTCCTGTTCCGACCCTGCCGCTTACCGGATACCTGTCCGCCTTTCTCCCTTCGGGAAGCG
TGGCGCTTTCTCATAGCTCACGCTGTAGGTATCTCAGTTCGGTGTAGGTCGTTCGCTCCAAGCTGGGCTG
TGTGCACGAACCCCCCGTTCAGCCCGACCGCTGCGCCTTATCCGGTAACTATCGTCTTGAGTCCAACCCG
GTAAGACACGACTTATCGCCACTGGCAGCAGCCACTGGTAACAGGATTAGCAGAGCGAGGTATGTAGGCG
GTGCTACAGAGTTCTTGAAGTGGTGGCCTAACTAC
