>Addgene plasmid #138744 | pHIE063 ZF43x3-S mKate2 EF1a EBFP2-P2A-BlastR | depositor partial sequence | sequence record 268155 | ZF43x3-Spaced promoter
AGATCTGAATTAGAGTGAGGACAATCGTATACAAGTAGATCCAGAGTGAGGACTACCTATAGAAGTAAGA
GTGAGGACAATCGTATACAAGTAGATCCCTCTAGAGGGTATATAATGGGGGCCACTAGTCTACTACCAGA
GCTCATCGCTAGC
